>Addgene plasmid #24648 | pMEP5-Flag Par6 S345A | addgene partial sequence | sequence record 30625 | 24648 with mPar6-R 5'-CATGTTTGTGCAGCCTCACT
CCCTTTCTTGCGCCTTTGTAGAGAGTTGGAGGCAAAAGCCAGGCCACTCGAGTCACCTTCTGCCCGTTTC
TGAACCAAGAGGCGCAGAGGTGGGGGCCCGCTGGCCAGGGCCCGGTGCAAACTGTCATCGTTGGTGAGGG
GCAGCAAGTCACCGTGAGCATCCGTATAGCCAAGCAGGACGTCCAGGCCAGGGATCTGGTGTACCACACA
CAGCAATCGCGAGAACTCCTGAAAGCCTCTCACCGAAGTGCGGGGTAGTGCAAAGCGTCGGAACTCGGCG
TCAAATTTGCTCTTCACCTCGACGATGCTATCGGGACTGCGCGCCGGAGTCCTCTGCGGCCTGGCTTGTC
GACCCTTGTCATCGTCGTCCTTGTAGTCCATGGTATCGATACGCGTGGTACCCTCCGTGAGCTGAAGAGG
CGGCTAGAGTCGGGACAGGTTGCACGCGGGTTCGCTGGGACTTGGAGGAGGCGTGGTGGAGTGCAGCGCG
GCAAGCAGTGTTTATAGCTAGAAAGAGCCGGGACGAGTGCAAAAGCCCCGCCCCGGCCGGGCGCTGCCTG
CACACGCCCCGCGCTGAGTCACTTGCGGCTCCAGGCGAAACACCCGGCCGCGCGCACTGGGCCGGGCGCA
CCCGGCTCTGCACACGGGCCGCGGGCGGTCAGTTCCCTGAAGGC
