>Addgene plasmid #24648 | pMEP5-Flag Par6 S345A | addgene partial sequence | sequence record 30626 | 24648 with mPar6-F 5'-AACAGCCACAACCTCATCGT
GTATAATGTGGTACGGGGGGCATCTGGGCGTCTGACAGGGCCTTCCTCTGTAGGGCCTGGGCCTACTGAT
CCTGACAGTGACGATGACAGCAGTGACCTGGTCATTGAGAATCGCCACCCTCCCTGTTCTAATGGGCTGT
CTCAGGGGCCCCTGTGCTGGGACCTGCAACCTGGCTGCCTACTTCCTGGTGCTGGCAGCTCTCTGCCCTC
CTTGGATAGCAGAGAGCAAGCCAATTCTGGCTGGGGGAATGGCATGCGAGGTGATGTTAGCGGATTCGCA
CTCTGAGGATCCAGACATGATAAGATACATTGATGAGTTTGGACAAACCACAACTAGAATGCAGTGAAAA
AAATGCTTTATTTGTGAAATTTGTGATGCTATTGCTTTATTTGTAACCATTATAAGCTGCAATAAACAAG
TTAACAACAACAATTGCATTCATTTTATGTTTCAGGTTCAGGGGGAGGTGTGGGAGGTTTTTTAAAGCAA
GTAAAACCTCTACAAATGTGGTATGGCTGATTATGATCCGGCTGCCTCGCGCGTTTCGGTGATGACGGTG
AAAACCTCTGACACATGCAGCTCCCGGAGACGGTCACAGCTTGTCTGTAAGCGGATGCCGGGAGCAGACA
AGCCCGTCAGGGCGCGTCAGCGGGTGTTGGCGGGTGTCGGGGCGCAGCCATGAGGTCGACCTGCAGCCCA
AGCTCAGATCCTCTACGCCGGACGCATCGTGGCCGGCATCACCGGCGCCACAGGTGCGGTTGCTGGCGCC
TATATCGCCGACATCACCGATGG
