[The description below was written by a language model from this plasmid's Addgene catalogue record.]
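Description:
pMEP5-Flag Par6 S345A is a mammalian expression plasmid carrying mouse Par6 (Pard6a), a cell-polarity protein, with an N-terminal FLAG tag and a serine-to-alanine substitution at residue 345. The name says pMEP5, but the backbone is recorded as pMEP4, about 10.4 kb without the insert. In bacteria the plasmid is maintained at high copy under ampicillin selection. No feature table accompanies the record, so the promoter, mammalian selection marker and replication elements are not explicitly stated. The listed sequencing primers (a forward metallothionein-type primer and an EBV reverse primer) fit the usual description of the pMEP4 family: Epstein-Barr virus-based episomal vectors in which a metal-inducible metallothionein promoter drives the insert. This remains an inference from the primer and backbone names, not a recorded fact.

The insert was placed by restriction enzyme cloning, and the FLAG epitope allows the expressed protein to be detected or immunoprecipitated with anti-FLAG antibodies. Replacing Ser345 with alanine removes a hydroxyl group that could be phosphorylated, so the encoded protein is expected to act as a non-phosphorylatable Par6 variant. The associated publication concerns regulation of Par6 by TGF-beta receptors in the control of epithelial cell plasticity. The construct is therefore most plausibly used alongside wild-type Par6 to test whether modification at this residue is needed for TGF-beta-dependent changes in epithelial cell behaviour. The record does not describe specific experiments or cell lines.
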