Addgene plasmid #24648: pMEP5-Flag Par6 S345A
Depositing lab: Jeff Wrana. Depositing organization: Sinai Health System. Publication: Regulation of the polarity protein Par6 by TGFbeta receptors controls epithelial cell plasticity. Ozdamar B, Bose R, Barrios-Rodiles M, Wang HR, Zhang Y, Wrana JL. Science. 2005 Mar 11. 307(5715):1603-9. 10.1126/science.1105718 PubMed 15761148.
Backbone
  Vector backbone: pMEP4
  Backbone size w/o insert (bp): 10400
  Vector type: Mammalian Expression
Growth in bacteria
  Bacterial resistance: Ampicillin, 100 μg/mL
  Growth temperature: 37°C
  Growth strain: DH5alpha
  Copy number: High Copy
Gene/Insert
  Gene/Insert name: Par6
  Species: M. musculus (mouse)
  Mutation: S345A
  Entrez Gene: Pard6a (a.k.a. 0710008C04Rik, 2610010A15Rik, PAR-6A, PAR6alpha, Par-6, Par6, Par6c, TAX40, Tip-40)
  Tag / fusion protein: FLAG (N terminal on insert)
  Cloning method: Restriction Enzyme
  Sequencing primers: 5′ MT1-F; 3′ EBV_rev
Terms and licenses: Academic/Nonprofit Terms; Industry Terms
How to cite: pMEP5-Flag Par6 S345A was a gift from Jeff Wrana (Addgene plasmid # 24648 ; http://n2t.net/addgene:24648 ; RRID:Addgene_24648)
